>Addgene plasmid #67331 | pDONR221-ARL4C-no stop | addgene partial sequence | sequence record 118867 | M13-Rev 5'-CAGGAAACAGCTATGACC-3'
TCAGCTGGATGGCAAATAATGATTTTATTTTGACTGATAGTGACCTGTTCGTTGCAACAAATTGATAAGC
AATGCTTTCTTATAATGCCAACTTTGTACAAGAAAGCTGGGTCCCGCTTCTTCTTCTGCTTGAGGGACTT
CCTGCGTTTCAGGATCATCTCATAGAGCTTGTCCATGCCCTCGGTGAGGCCCTCGCCGATGATGGCGCAC
GCCGGCTGGACGTGATAGGTGGTGGCCGGGATAAGCTCGTGCAGCGCCAGCTGCTTCTCAATCTCTGCCA
CCGGCAGCGACTTGGGCAGGTCCTGCTTGTTGGCGATGACCAGCAGCGGCGTGCCCTGGTTCTCGGCGAA
CTTGGTCACCTTGTGCAGCTCCGTCTTGGCCTCCTCCAGCCGGTCCACGTCCACCGAGTCCACCACGTAG
ATGATGCCGTCCGTGCAGCGGCTGTAGGACTTCCACAGCGGCCGCAGCTTCTCCTGGCCGCCCACGTCCC
AGAAGTGGCAGCTGATGCCCTTGGCCGTGCCGTTGCTCAGCTTGATCTTCTCGGTGTTGAAGCCGATGGT
GGGCACCGTGTTCACGAACTCGTTGAACTTGAGCCGGTAGAGCACCGTGGTCTTGCCGGCCGAGTCCAAG
CCCAACATGACGATATGCAGGGACTGGAAGGCC
