[The description below was written by a language model from this plasmid's Addgene catalogue record.]
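Description:
pDONR221-ARL4C-no stop is a Gateway entry clone built on the commercial pDONR221 donor backbone and carrying the open reading frame of human ARL4C (also known as ARL7 or LAK), a member of the ARF family of small regulatory GTPases. The plasmid is maintained in standard E. coli cloning strains as a high-copy construct under kanamycin selection. Although the record lists it under bacterial expression, it states that there is no promoter driving the insert, which is consistent with its role as an entry vector: the coding sequence is stored here rather than expressed. No feature table is provided, so the exact positions of the recombination sites and the origin are not documented. An insert placed into pDONR221 by Gateway cloning is normally flanked by attL sites, and M13 forward and reverse primer sites on either side allow the insert to be verified by sequencing.

The defining feature of this version is that the native stop codon has been omitted. When the ARL4C sequence is transferred by LR recombination into a Gateway destination vector, translation can therefore read through the downstream recombination site into whatever the destination vector encodes. This allows C-terminal fusions to epitope tags, fluorescent proteins or other reporters. The promoter, host range and tag are all determined by the chosen destination vector, so a single entry clone can serve many expression contexts. The construct belongs to a plasmid toolbox assembled for expressing or knocking down human ARF, ARL and SAR family GTPases. It is suited to studies of ARL4C where a C-terminally tagged protein is wanted.
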