Addgene plasmid #67331: pDONR221-ARL4C-no stop
Purpose: hArl4c without stop codon in Gateway Entry vector
Depositing lab: Richard Kahn. Depositing organization: Emory University. Publication: Tool box: Plasmids for the expression or knockdown of human ARF Family GTPases (ARF/ARL/SAR) and their co-expression in bacteria with N-myristoyltransferases. Kerr SC, Kahn RA. Cell Logist. 2015 Sep 21;5(3):e1090523. doi: 10.1080/21592799.2015.1090523. eCollection 2015 Jul-Sep. PubMed 27057421.
Backbone
  Vector backbone: pDONR221
  Backbone manufacturer: Life Technologies
  Vector type: Bacterial Expression ; Gateway Entry vector
Growth in bacteria
  Bacterial resistance: Kanamycin, 50 μg/mL
  Growth temperature: 37°C
  Growth strain: DH5alpha
  Copy number: High Copy
Gene/Insert
  Gene/Insert name: ARL7 (alt name: pRK13n-221)
  Species: H. sapiens (human)
  Entrez Gene: ARL4C (a.k.a. ARL7, LAK)
  Promoter: None
  Cloning method: Gateway Cloning
  Sequencing primers: 5′ M13-Fwd; 3′ M13-Rev
Terms and licenses: Academic/Nonprofit Terms; Industry Terms: Not Available to Industry
How to cite: pDONR221-ARL4C-no stop was a gift from Richard Kahn (Addgene plasmid # 67331 ; http://n2t.net/addgene:67331 ; RRID:Addgene_67331)
